Addgene plasmid #164916: pNTI751 pPGK1-GCN4(UTR)-ZEM(TF)
Purpose: Expresses the ZEM transcription factor under the translational control of the yeast GCN4 5'UTR
Depositing lab: Nicholas Ingolia. Depositing organization: University of California, Berkeley. Publication: CiBER-seq dissects genetic networks by quantitative CRISPRi profiling of expression phenotypes. Muller R, Meacham ZA, Ferguson L, Ingolia NT. Science. 2020 Dec 11;370(6522). pii: 370/6522/eabb9662. doi: 10.1126/science.abb9662. PubMed 33303588.
Backbone
  Vector backbone: pCfB2337
  Backbone size w/o insert (bp): 6477
  Total vector size (bp): 10429
  Vector type: Yeast Expression, Synthetic Biology
  Selectable markers: Hygromycin
Growth in bacteria
  Bacterial resistance: Ampicillin, 100 μg/mL
  Growth temperature: 30°C
  Growth strain: NEB Stable
  Copy number: Unknown
Gene/Insert
  Gene/Insert name: GCN4(UTR)-ZEM(TF)
  Species: H. sapiens (human), M. musculus (mouse), S. cerevisiae (budding yeast), Synthetic
  Insert size (bp): 3952
  Promoter: PGK1 (yeast)
  Cloning method: Gibson Cloning
  Sequencing primers: 5′ tccgctctaaccgaaaaggaagg; 3′ tttccctgctcgcaggtctg
Terms and licenses: Academic/Nonprofit Terms; Industry Terms: Not Available to Industry
How to cite: pNTI751 pPGK1-GCN4(UTR)-ZEM(TF) was a gift from Nicholas Ingolia (Addgene plasmid # 164916 ; http://n2t.net/addgene:164916 ; RRID:Addgene_164916)
