[The description below was written by a language model from this plasmid's Addgene catalogue record and pLannotate feature annotations shown in this document.]
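Description:
pNTI751 pPGK1-GCN4(UTR)-ZEM(TF) is a yeast expression and synthetic-biology plasmid of about 10.4 kb, built by Gibson assembly in the pCfB2337 backbone. It is propagated in E. coli through a high-copy ColE1/pUC-type origin with ampicillin selection (AmpR under its own promoter). No yeast replication origin (2μ or CEN/ARS) appears in the feature table, which would be consistent with use as an integrating vector, although the record does not state how it is maintained in yeast. Selection in yeast is by hygromycin: a HygR coding sequence driven by the Ashbya gossypii TEF promoter and closed by the TEF terminator. This cassette is flanked by two loxP sites, so Cre recombinase could remove or rearrange the marker.

The payload is the synthetic ZEM transcription factor, annotated as three consecutive segments. These are a zinc-finger DNA-binding fragment matching the Zif268-derived part of ZFHD1, an estrogen receptor ligand-binding domain annotated as ERT2, and a fragment of the yeast stress-responsive activator Msn2. Transcription comes from the yeast PGK1 promoter according to the catalogue. Neither this promoter nor the GCN4 5′UTR placed ahead of the coding sequence is picked up by the automated annotation. The GCN4 leader is known for its upstream open reading frames, which couple translation to the cell's amino-acid starvation response, so ZEM protein output here follows GCN4-type translational control rather than transcription. The stated purpose is expression of ZEM under this control, in connection with CRISPRi-based profiling of expression phenotypes. CYC1 and ADH1 terminators are also present, together with minimal FRT sites and small marker and lacZα remnants that appear to be backbone remnants.
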