Features (pLannotate 1.2.2; 23 found; start..end, strand, type, name):
     65..254     +  terminator     CYC1 terminator: S. cerevisiae CYC1; transcription terminator for CYC1
   1606..1777    +  CDS            ZFHD1 (DNA binding domain) (fragment): composite human DNA-binding domain composed of domains from the transcription factors Zif268 and Oct-1 (Pomerantz et al., 1995)
   1894..2829    +  CDS            ERT2: mutated ligand-binding domain of the human estrogen receptor (Feil et al., 1997)
   2866..3747    +  CDS            MSN2 (fragment): MSN2_YEAST - Experimental evidence at protein level: Swiss-Prot protein existence level 1. Positive transcriptional factor that acts as a component of the stress responsive system. Recognizes and binds to the stress response element (STRE) which is involved in the response to various forms of stress (heat, oxidative, osmotic, etc.). Involved in the regulation of the CTT1, DDR2, HSP12 genes. May be regulated via WHI2- PSR1 complex phosphatase activity. From Saccharomyces cerevisiae (strain ATCC 204508 / S288c) (Baker's yeast).
   4223..4295    +  CDS            URA3 (fragment): orotidine-5'-phosphate decarboxylase, required for uracil biosynthesis; S. cerevisiae URA3; yeast auxotrophic marker, counterselectable with 5-fluoroorotic acid (5-FOA)
   4332..4365    -  protein_bind   loxP: Cre-mediated recombination occurs in the 8-bp core sequence (GCATACAT). Cre recombinase
   4420..4763    +  promoter       TEF promoter: Ashbya gossypii TEF promoter
   4770..5791    +  CDS            HygR (fragment): aminoglycoside phosphotransferase from E. coli; aph(4)-Ia; confers resistance to hygromycin
   5798..5995    +  terminator     TEF terminator: Ashbya gossypii TEF terminator
   6058..6091    -  protein_bind   loxP: Cre-mediated recombination occurs in the 8-bp core sequence (GCATACAT). Cre recombinase
   6135..6153    -  promoter       T7 promoter: promoter for bacteriophage T7 RNA polymerase
   6161..6212    +  CDS            lacZα (fragment): LacZα fragment of β-galactosidase; lacZ fragment
   6958..6991    -  protein_bind   FRT (minimal): supports FLP-mediated excision but not integration (Turan and Bode, 2011) FLP recombinase from the Saccharomyces cerevisiae 2μ plasmid
   7461..7480    +  CDS            lacZα (fragment): LacZα fragment of β-galactosidase; lacZ fragment
   7505..7522    -  terminator     rrnB T2 terminator (fragment): transcription terminator T2 from the E. coli rrnB gene
   7747..8335    -  rep_origin     ori: high-copy-number ColE1/pMB1/pBR322/pUC origin of replication
   8457..9317    -  CDS            AmpR: β-lactamase; bla; confers resistance to ampicillin, carbenicillin, and related antibiotics
   9320..9416    -  promoter       AmpR promoter (fragment): bla
   9446..9470    -  CDS            KanR (fragment): aminoglycoside phosphotransferase; aph(3')-Ia; confers resistance to kanamycin
   9499..9614    +  ncRNA          5S rRNA: Accession: RF00001 - 5S ribosomal RNA
   9618..9658    +  terminator     rrnB T1 terminator (fragment): transcription terminator T1 from the E. coli rrnB gene
   9702..9735    +  protein_bind   FRT (minimal): supports FLP-mediated excision but not integration (Turan and Bode, 2011) FLP recombinase from the Saccharomyces cerevisiae 2μ plasmid
  10268..6       -  terminator     ADH1 terminator (across the origin): S. cerevisiae ADH1; transcription terminator for the S. cerevisiae alcohol dehydrogenase 1 (ADH1) gene
>Addgene plasmid #164916 | pNTI751 pPGK1-GCN4(UTR)-ZEM(TF) | addgene full sequence | sequence record 324995 | Addgene NGS Result
ATTCGCTTATTTAGAAGTGTCAACAACGTATCTACCAACGGAATGCGTGCGATCGCGTGCATTCATCCGC
TCTAACCGAAAAGGAAGGAGTTAGACAACCTGAAGTCTAGGTCCCTATTTATTTTTTTATAGTTATGTTA
GTATTAAGAACGTTATTTATATTTCAAATTTTTCTTTTTTTTCTGTACAGACGCGTGTACGCATGTAACA
TTATACTGAAAACCTTGCTTGAGAAGGTTTTGGGACGCTCGAAGATCGCGTCAGCTGAAGGACTTCAACT
CAAGACGCACAGATATTATAACATCTGCATAATAGGCATTTGCAAGAATTACTCGTGAGTAAGGAAAGAG
TGAGGAACTATCGCATACCTGCATTTAAAGATGCCGATTTGGGCGCGAATCCTTTATTTTGGCTTCACCC
TCATACTATTATCAGGGCCAGAAAAAGGAAGTGTTTCCCTCCTTCTTGAATTGATGTTACCCTCATAAAG
CACGTGGCCTCTTATCGAGAAAGAAATTACCGTCGCTCGTGATTTGTTTGCAAAAAGAACAAAACTGAAA
AAACCCAGACACGCTCGACTTCCTGTCTTCCTATTGATTGCAGCTTCCAATTTCGTCACACAACAAGGTC
CTAGCGACGGCTCACAGGTTTTGTAACAAGCAATCGAAGGTTCTGGAATGGCGGGAAAGGGTTTAGTACC
ACATGCTATGATGCCCACTGTGATCTCCAGAGCAAAGTTCGTTCGATCGTACTGTTACTCTCTCTCTTTC
AAACAGAATTGTCCGAATCGTGTGACAACAACAGCCTGTTCTCACACACTCTTTTCTTCTAACCAAGGGG
GTGGTTTAGTTTAGTAGAACCTCGTGAAACTTACATTTACATATATATAAACTTGCATAAATTGGTCAAT
GCAAGAAATACATATTTGGTCTTTTCTAATTCGTAGTTTTTCAAGTTCTTAGATGCTTTCTTTTTCTCTT
TTTTACAGATCATCAAGGAAGTAATTATCTACTTTTTACAACAAATAAACAAAACAAAACAAAAACTCAC
AACACAGGTTACTCTCCCCCCTAAATTCAAATTTTTTTTGCCCATCAGTTTCACTAGCGAATTATACAAC
TCACCAGCCACACAGCTCACTCATCTACTTCGCAATCAAAACAAAATATTTTATTTTAGTTCAGTTTATT
AAGTTATTATCAGTATCGTATTAAAAAATTAAAGATCATTGAAAAATGGCTTGCTAAACCGATTATATTT
TGTTTTTAAAGTAGATTATTATTAGAAAATTATTAAGAGAATTATGTGTTAAATTTATTGAAAGAGAAAA
TTTATTTTCCCTTATTAATTAAAGTCCTTTACTTTTTTTGAAAACTGTCAGTTTTTTGAAGAGTTATTTG
TTTTGTTACCAATTGCTATCATGTACCCGTAGAATTTTATTCAAGATGTTTCCGTAACGGTTACCTTTCT
GTCAAATTATCCAGGTTTACTCGCCAATAAAAATTTCCCTATACTATCATTAATTAAATCATTATTATTA
CTAAAGTTTTGTTTACCAATTTGTCTGCTCAAGAAAATAAATTAAATACAAATAAAATGGGTACCCGCCC
ATATGCTTGCCCTGTCGAGTCCTGCGATCGCCGCTTTTCTCGCTCGGATGAGCTTACCCGCCATATCCGC
ATCCATACCGGTCAGAAGCCCTTCCAGTGTCGAATCTGCATGCGTAACTTCAGTCGTAGTGACCACCTTA
CCACCCACATCCGCACCCACACAGGCGAGAAGCCTTTTGCCTGTGACATTTGTGGGAGGAAGTTTGCCAG
GAGTGATGAACGCAAGAGGCATACCAAAATCCATACAGGTAGATCCGGTGACGGTGCTGGTTTAATTAAC
TCTGCTGGAGACATGAGAGCTGCCAACCTTTGGCCAAGCCCGCTCATGATCAAACGCTCTAAGAAGAACA
GCCTGGCCTTGTCCCTGACGGCCGACCAGATGGTCAGTGCCTTGTTGGATGCTGAGCCCCCCATACTCTA
TTCCGAGTATGATCCTACCAGACCCTTCAGTGAAGCTTCGATGATGGGCTTACTGACCAACCTGGCAGAC
AGGGAGCTGGTTCACATGATCAACTGGGCGAAGAGGGTGCCAGGCTTTGTGGATTTGACCCTCCATGATC
AGGTCCACCTTCTAGAATGTGCCTGGCTAGAGATCCTGATGATTGGTCTCGTCTGGCGCTCCATGGAGCA
CCCAGTGAAGCTACTGTTTGCTCCTAACTTGCTCTTGGACAGGAACCAGGGAAAATGTGTAGAGGGCATG
GTGGAGATCTTCGACATGCTGCTGGCTACATCATCTCGGTTCCGCATGATGAATCTGCAGGGAGAGGAGT
TTGTGTGCCTCAAATCTATTATTTTGCTTAATTCTGGAGTGTACACATTTCTGTCCAGCACCCTGAAGTC
TCTGGAAGAGAAGGACCATATCCACCGAGTCCTGGACAAGATCACAGACACTTTGATCCACCTGATGGCC
AAGGCAGGCCTGACCCTGCAGCAGCAGCACCAGCGGCTGGCCCAGCTCCTCCTCATCCTCTCCCACATCA
GGCACATGAGTAACAAAGGCATGGAGCATCTGTACAGCATGAAGTGCAAGAACGTGGTGCCCCTCTATGA
CCTGCTGCTGGAGATGCTGGACGCCCACCGCCTACATGCGCCCACTAGCCGTGGAGGGGCATCCGTGGAG
GAGACGGACCAAAGCCACTTGGCCACTGCGGGCTCTACTTCATCGCATTCCTTGCAAAAGTATTACATCA
CGGGGGAGGCAGAGGGTTTCCCTGCCACAGTCGCCGCAGCAGGTGACGGTGCTGGTTTAATTAACATGAC
GGTCGACCATGATTTCAATAGCGAAGATATTTTATTCCCCATAGAAAGCATGAGTAGTATACAATACGTG
GAGAATAATAACCCAAATAATATTAACAACGATGTTATCCCGTATTCTCTAGATATCAAAAACACTGTCT
TAGATAGTGCGGATCTCAATGACATTCAAAATCAAGAAACTTCACTGAATTTGGGGCTTCCTCCACTATC
TTTCGACTCTCCACTGCCCGTAACGGAAACGATACCATCCACTACCGATAACAGCTTGCATTTGAAAGCT
GATAGCAACAAAAATCGCGATGCAAGAACTATTGAAAATGATAGTGAAATTAAGAGTACTAATAATGCTA
GTGGCTCTGGGGCAAATCAATACACAACTCTTACTTCACCTTATCCTATGAACGACATTTTGTACAACAT
GAACAATCCGTTACAATCACCGTCACCTTCATCGGTACCTCAAAATCCGACTATAAATCCTCCCATAAAT
ACAGCAAGTAACGAAACTAATTTATCGCCTCAAACTTCAAATGGTAATGAAACTCTTATATCTCCTCGAG
CCCAACAACATACGTCCATTAAAGATAATCGTCTGTCCTTACCTAATGGTGCTAATTCGAATCTTTTCAT
TGACACTAACCCAAACAATTTGAACGAAAAACTAAGAAATCAATTGAACTCAGATACAAATTCATATTCT
AACTCCATTTCTAATTCAAACTCCAATTCTACGGGTAATTTAAATTCCAGTTATTTTAATTCACTGAACA
TAGACTCCATGCTAGATGATTACGTTTCTAGTGATCTCTTATTGAATGATGATGATGATGACACTAATTT
ATCACGCCGAAGATTTAGCGACGTTATAACAAACCAAGAGCTCTAAGCAAATAGCTAAATTATATACGAA
TTAATATTATGATTAAGTGTTTACGTGAGTGCGATATTTTTATTACTATCTTATACAGTTGTATATACTC
TATAAAATGAGTTGTCTATTAATTAACGCGATGAATGCTTTCTGGGTTTACCTCTCCAACAACTCTAGTT
TACTTCTCAATACATTCAATTGTATTTGATTTGTCAATACTTCATCATTAATCAATTCTATAGTTTTGTT
TTTCTCGTTTATTTCCAAATTTAATGCATCAATTTTATTATTCAATTTGTCGTTGATTTTGGTTAATGAT
TTTATGGTTTGATCTCTGGCATTGATTGTTTGTGTTAGTTTTTCATTATTGATAATTAAATTATTTAAGT
TAGTTATCAACTCGGTGTTTTCAAGTTTCAAGTTTTCAATTTCTTTAGAGTTTATTAGATTTGTCAAAGT
TTCTGAATTGCTTGATTGGTCCGGCCCAGGTATTGTTAGCGGTTTGAAGCAGGCGGCAGAAGAAGTAACA
AAGGAACCTAGAGGCCTTTTGATGTGGATCCTTCGTACGCTGCAGGTCGACAACCCTTAATATAACTTCG
TATAATGTATGCTATACGAAGTTATTAGGTCTAGAGATCTGTTTAGCTTGCCTCGTCCCCGCCGGGTCAC
CCGGCCAGCGACATGGAGGCCCAGAATACCCTCCTTGACAGTCTTGACGTGCGCAGCTCAGGGGCATGAT
GTGACTGTCGCCCGTACATTTAGCCCATACATCCCCATGTATAATCATTTGCATCCATACATTTTGATGG
CCGCACGGCGCGAAGCAAAAATTACGGCTCCTCGCTGCAGACCTGCGAGCAGGGAAACGCTCCCCTCACA
GACGCGTTGAATTGTCCCCACGCCGCGCCCCTGTAGAGAAATATAAAAGGTTAGGATTTGCCACTGAGGT
TCTTCTTTCATATACTTCCTTTTAAAATCTTGCTAGGATACAGTTCTCACATCACATCCGAACATAAACA
ACCATGGGTAAAAAGCCTGAACTCACCGCGACGTCTGTCGAGAAGTTTCTGATCGAAAAGTTCGACAGCG
TCTCCGACCTGATGCAGCTCTCGGAGGGCGAAGAATCTCGTGCTTTCAGCTTCGATGTAGGAGGGCGTGG
ATATGTCCTGCGGGTAAATAGCTGCGCCGATGGTTTCTACAAAGATCGTTATGTTTATCGGCACTTTGCA
TCGGCCGCGCTCCCGATTCCGGAAGTGCTTGACATTGGGGAATTCAGCGAGAGCCTGACCTATTGCATCT
CCCGCCGTGCACAGGGTGTCACGTTGCAAGACCTGCCTGAAACCGAACTGCCCGCTGTTCTGCAGCCGGT
CGCGGAGGCAATGGATGCCATTGCTGCGGCCGATCTTAGCCAGACGAGCGGGTTCGGCCCATTCGGACCG
CAAGGAATCGGTCAATACACTACATGGCGTGATTTCATATGCGCGATTGCTGATCCCCATGTGTATCACT
GGCAAACTGTGATGGACGACACCGTCAGTGCGTCCGTCGCGCAGGCTCTCGATGAGCTGATGCTTTGGGC
CGAGGACTGCCCCGAAGTCCGGCACCTCGTGCACGCGGATTTCGGCTCCAACAATGTCCTGACGGACAAT
GGCCGCATAACAGCGGTCATTGACTGGAGCGAGGCGATGTTCGGGGATTCCCAATACGAGGTCGCCAACA
TCTTCTTCTGGAGGCCGTGGTTGGCTTGTATGGAGCAGCAGACGCGCTACTTCGAGCGGAGGCATCCGGA
GCTTGCAGGATCGCCGCGGCTCCGGGCGTATATGCTCCGCATTGGTCTTGACCAACTCTATCAGAGCTTG
GTTGACGGCAATTTCGATGATGCAGCTTGGGCGCAGGGTCGATGCGACGCAATCGTCCGATCCGGAGCCG
GGACTGTCGGGCGTACACAAATCGCCCGCAGAAGCGCGGCCGTCTGGACCGATGGCTGTGTAGAAGTACT
CGCCGATAGTGGAAACCGACGCCCCAGCACTCGTCCGAGGGCAAAGGAATAATCAGTACTGACAATAAAA
AGATTCTTGTTTTCAAGAACTTGTCATTTGTATAGTTTTTTTATATTGTAGTTGTTCTATTTTAATCAAA
TGTTAGCGTGATTTATATTTTTTTTCGCCTCGACATCATCTGCCCAGATGCGAAGTTAAGTGCGCAGAAA
GTAATATCATGCGTCAATCGTATGTGAATGCTGGTCGCTATACTGCTGTCGATTCGATACTAACGCCGCC
ATCCAGTGTCGAAAACGAGCTCTCGAGAACCCTTAATATAACTTCGTATAATGTATGCTATACGAAGTTA
TTAGGTGATATCAGATCCACTAGTGGCCTATGCACCCAATTCGCCCTATAGTGAGTCGTATTACGCGCGC
TCACTGGCCGTCGTTTTACAACGTCGTGACTGGGAAAACCCTGGCGTTACCCCTGCAGGACTAGTGCTGA
GGCATTAATGCAACTCAGAAGTTTGACAGCAAGCAAGTTCATCATTCGAACTAGCCTTATTGTTTTAGTT
CAGTGACAGCGAACTGCCGTACTCGATGCTTTATTTCTCACGGTAGAGCGGAAGAACAGATAGGGGCAGC
GTGAGAAGAGTTAGAAAGTAAATTTTTATCACGTCTGAAGTATTCTTATTCATAGGAAATTTTGCAAGGT
TTTTTAGCTCAATAACGGGCTAAGTTATATAAGGTGTTCACGCGATTTTCTTGTTATGTATACCTCTTCT
CTGAGGAATGGTACTACTGTCCTGATGTAGGCTCCTTAAATTGGTGGGCAAGAATAACTTATCGATATTT
TGTATATTGGTCTTGGAGTTCACCACGTAATGCCTGTTTAAGACCATCAGTTAACTCTAGTATTATTTGG
TCTTGGCTACTGGCCGTTTGCTATTATTCAAGTCTTTTGTGCCTTCCCGTCGGGTAAGGGAGTTATTTAG
GGATACAGAATCTAACGAAAACTAAATCTCAATGATTAACTCTATTTAATCCTTTTTTGAAAGGCAAAAG
AGGTCCCTTGTTCACTTACAACGTTCTTAGCCAAATTCGCTTATCACTTACTACTTCACGATATACAGAA
GTAAAAACATATAAAAAGATGTCTGTTTGTTTAGCCATCACAAAAGGTATCGCAGATTAAGACCTCAGCG
CGGCCGCAAATTTAAATAAAATGAAGTGAAGTTCCTATACTTTCTAGAGAATAGGAACTTCTATAGTGAG
TCGAATAAGGGCGACACAAAATTTATTCTAAATGCATAATAAATACTGATAACATCTTATAGTTTGTATT
ATATTTTGTATTATCGTTGACATGTATAATTTTGATATCAAAAACTGATTTTCCCTTTATTATTTTCGAG
ATTTATTTTCTTAATTCTCTTTAACAAACTAGAAATATTGTATATACAAAAAATCATAAATAATAGATGA
ATAGTTTAATTATAGGTGTTCATCAATCGAAAAAGCAACGTATCTTATTTAAAGTGCGTTGCTTTTTTCT
CATTTATAAGGTTAAATAATTCTCATATATCAAGCAAAGTGACAGGCGCCCTTAAATATTCTGACAAATG
CTCTTTCCCTAAACTCCCCCCATAAAAAAACCCGCCGAAGCGGGTTTTTACGTTATTTGCGGATTAACGA
TTACTCGTTATCAGAACCGCCCAGGGGGCCCGAGCTTAAGACTGGCCGTCGTTTTACAACACAGAAAGAG
TTTGTAGAAACGCAAAAAGGCCATCCGTCAGGGGCCTTCTGCTTAGTTTGATGCCTGGCAGTTCCCTACT
CTCGCCTTCCGCTTCCTCGCTCACTGACTCGCTGCGCTCGGTCGTTCGGCTGCGGCGAGCGGTATCAGCT
CACTCAAAGGCGGTAATACGGTTATCCACAGAATCAGGGGATAACGCAGGAAAGAACATGTGAGCAAAAG
GCCAGCAAAAGGCCAGGAACCGTAAAAAGGCCGCGTTGCTGGCGTTTTTCCATAGGCTCCGCCCCCCTGA
CGAGCATCACAAAAATCGACGCTCAAGTCAGAGGTGGCGAAACCCGACAGGACTATAAAGATACCAGGCG
TTTCCCCCTGGAAGCTCCCTCGTGCGCTCTCCTGTTCCGACCCTGCCGCTTACCGGATACCTGTCCGCCT
TTCTCCCTTCGGGAAGCGTGGCGCTTTCTCATAGCTCACGCTGTAGGTATCTCAGTTCGGTGTAGGTCGT
TCGCTCCAAGCTGGGCTGTGTGCACGAACCCCCCGTTCAGCCCGACCGCTGCGCCTTATCCGGTAACTAT
CGTCTTGAGTCCAACCCGGTAAGACACGACTTATCGCCACTGGCAGCAGCCACTGGTAACAGGATTAGCA
GAGCGAGGTATGTAGGCGGTGCTACAGAGTTCTTGAAGTGGTGGGCTAACTACGGCTACACTAGAAGAAC
AGTATTTGGTATCTGCGCTCTGCTGAAGCCAGTTACCTTCGGAAAAAGAGTTGGTAGCTCTTGATCCGGC
AAACAAACCACCGCTGGTAGCGGTGGTTTTTTTGTTTGCAAGCAGCAGATTACGCGCAGAAAAAAAGGAT
CTCAAGAAGATCCTTTGATCTTTTCTACGGGGTCTGACGCTCAGTGGAACGACGCGCGCGTAACTCACGT
TAAGGGATTTTGGTCATGAGCTTGCGCCGTCCCGTCAAGTCAGCGTAATGCTCTGCTTACCAATGCTTAA
TCAGTGAGGCACCTATCTCAGCGATCTGTCTATTTCGTTCATCCATAGTTGCCTGACTCCCCGTCGTGTA
GATAACTACGATACGGGAGGGCTTACCATCTGGCCCCAGCGCTGCGATGATACCGCGAGAACCACGCTCA
CCGGCTCCGGATTTATCAGCAATAAACCAGCCAGCCGGAAGGGCCGAGCGCAGAAGTGGTCCTGCAACTT
TATCCGCCTCCATCCAGTCTATTAATTGTTGCCGGGAAGCTAGAGTAAGTAGTTCGCCAGTTAATAGTTT
GCGCAACGTTGTTGCCATCGCTACAGGCATCGTGGTGTCACGCTCGTCGTTTGGTATGGCTTCATTCAGC
TCCGGTTCCCAACGATCAAGGCGAGTTACATGATCCCCCATGTTGTGCAAAAAAGCGGTTAGCTCCTTCG
GTCCTCCGATCGTTGTCAGAAGTAAGTTGGCCGCAGTGTTATCACTCATGGTTATGGCAGCACTGCATAA
TTCTCTTACTGTCATGCCATCCGTAAGATGCTTTTCTGTGACTGGTGAGTACTCAACCAAGTCATTCTGA
GAATAGTGTATGCGGCGACCGAGTTGCTCTTGCCCGGCGTCAATACGGGATAATACCGCGCCACATAGCA
GAACTTTAAAAGTGCTCATCATTGGAAAACGTTCTTCGGGGCGAAAACTCTCAAGGATCTTACCGCTGTT
GAGATCCAGTTCGATGTAACCCACTCGTGCACCCAACTGATCTTCAGCATCTTTTACTTTCACCAGCGTT
TCTGGGTGAGCAAAAACAGGAAGGCAAAATGCCGCAAAAAAGGGAATAAGGGCGACACGGAAATGTTGAA
TACTCATATTCTTCCTTTTTCAATATTATTGAAGCATTTATCAGGGTTATTGTCTCATGAGCGGATACAT
ATTTGAATGTATTTAGAAAAATAAACAAATAGGGGTCAGTGTTACAACCAATTAACCAATTCTGAACATT
ATCGCGAGCCCATTTATACCTGAATATGGCTCATAACACCCCTTGTTTGCCTGGCGGCAGTAGCGCGGTG
GTCCCACCTGACCCCATGCCGAACTCAGAAGTGAAACGCCGTAGCGCCGATGGTAGTGTGGGGACTCCCC
ATGCGAGAGTAGGGAACTGCCAGGCATCAAATAAAACGAAAGGCTCAGTCGAAAGACTGGGCCTTTCGCC
CGGGCTAATTATGGGGTGTCGCCCTTATTCGACTCTATAGTGAAGTTCCTATTCTCTAGAAAGTATAGGA
ACTTCTGAAGTGGGGATTTAAATGCGGCCGCGCTGAGGGTTTAATCAATCTGGCGGCTTGAGTTCTCAAC
ATGTTTTATTTTTTACTTATATTGCTGGTAGGGTAAAAAAATATAACTCCTAGGAATAGGTTGTCTATAT
GTTTTTGTCTTGCTTCTATAATTGTAACAAACAAGGAAAGGGAAAATACTGGGTGTAAAAGCCATTGAGT
CAAGTTAGGTCATCCCTTTTATACAAAATTTTTCAATTTTTTTTCCAAGATTCTTGTACGATTAATTATT
TTTTTTTTGCGTCCTACAGCGTGATGAAAATTTCGCCTGCTGCAAGATGAGCGGGAACGGGCGAAATGTG
CACGCGCACAACTTACGAAACGCGGATGAGTCACTGACAGCCACCGCAGAGGTTCTGACTCCTACTGAGC
TCTATTGGAGGTGGCAGAACCGGTACCGGAGGAGGCCGCTATAACCGGTTTGAATTTATTGTCACAGTGT
CACATCAGCATTAAGTCCTCAGCGAGCTCGCATGGAATGCGTGCGATGAGCGACCTCATGCTATACCTGA
GAAAGCAACCTGACCTACAGGAAAGAGTTACTCAAGAATAAGAATTTTCGTTTTAAAACCTAAGAGTCAC
TTTAAAATTTGTATACACTTATTTTTTTTATAACTTATTTAATAATAAAAATCATAAATCATAAGAA
